Addgene plasmid #79797: InsRA-EBFP2
Purpose: Insulin receptor isoform A with a inter-domain EBFP2 tag at extracellular region (between furin-like domain and transmembrane domain). For imaging insulin receptor trafficing.
Depositing lab: James Johnson. Depositing organization: University of British Columbia. Publication: Inter-domain tagging implicates caveolin-1 in insulin receptor trafficking and Erk signaling bias in pancreatic beta-cells. Boothe T, Lim GE, Cen H, Skovso S, Piske M, Li SN, Nabi IR, Gilon P, Johnson JD. Mol Metab. 2016 Feb 10;5(5):366-78. doi: 10.1016/j.molmet.2016.01.009. eCollection 2016 May. S2212-8778(16)00021-1 PubMed 27110488.
Backbone
  Vector backbone: pcDNA3.1(-)
  Vector type: Mammalian Expression
Growth in bacteria
  Bacterial resistance: Ampicillin, 100 μg/mL
  Growth temperature: 37°C
  Growth strain: DH5alpha
  Copy number: High Copy
Gene/Insert
  Gene/Insert name: InsRA
  Species: H. sapiens (human)
  Entrez Gene: INSR (a.k.a. CD220, HHF5)
  Promoter: CMV
  Tag / fusion protein: EBFP2 extracellular
  Cloning method: Restriction Enzyme; 5′ cloning site unknown (unknown if destroyed); 3′ cloning site unknown (unknown if destroyed)
  Sequencing primers: 5′ CMV-F; 3′ BGH-rev
Terms and licenses: Academic/Nonprofit Terms; Industry Terms
How to cite: InsRA-EBFP2 was a gift from James Johnson (Addgene plasmid # 79797 ; http://n2t.net/addgene:79797 ; RRID:Addgene_79797)
