[The description below was written by a language model from this plasmid's Addgene catalogue record and pLannotate feature annotations shown in this document.]
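Description:
InsRA-EBFP2 is a mammalian expression plasmid of about 10.2 kb built on the pcDNA3.1(-) backbone. It encodes the human insulin receptor isoform A (INSR) with the blue fluorescent protein EBFP2 inserted internally rather than at either terminus. It is propagated in E. coli from a high-copy ColE1/pUC-type origin under ampicillin selection (AmpR with its bla promoter). The backbone also supplies an f1 origin and an SV40 promoter-driven neomycin phosphotransferase cassette with an SV40 polyadenylation signal, which would allow G418 selection of stably transfected mammalian cells.

Expression is driven by the CMV immediate early enhancer and promoter and terminated by the bovine growth hormone polyadenylation signal. A T7 promoter lies upstream of the insert. In the feature table the receptor coding sequence appears as two segments flanking the EBFP2 open reading frame. The automated annotation labels these segments as fragments of a Hydra insulin-receptor-like tyrosine kinase, which most likely reflects homology matching, since the catalogue record identifies the insert as human INSR. This split arrangement fits the stated design of an inter-domain tag placed in the extracellular region, between the furin-like domain and the transmembrane domain. Short hits annotated as a truncated HIV-1 LTR, ble, lacI and lac promoter elements are probably backbone remnants or annotation artefacts rather than functional parts. The cloning sites used are not recorded.

The construct is intended for fluorescence imaging of insulin receptor trafficking in mammalian cells, and the associated work examined receptor internalisation and signalling in pancreatic beta-cells.
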