Features (pLannotate 1.2.2; 22 found; start..end, strand, type, name):
     28..80      -  misc_feature   bom (fragment): basis of mobility region from pBR322
    235..614     +  enhancer       CMV enhancer: human cytomegalovirus immediate early enhancer
    615..818     +  promoter       CMV promoter: human cytomegalovirus (CMV) immediate early promoter
    814..847     +  LTR            5' LTR (truncated) (fragment): truncated 5' long terminal repeat (LTR) from HIV-1
    863..881     +  promoter       T7 promoter: promoter for bacteriophage T7 RNA polymerase
   1068..3722    +  CDS            HTK7 (fragment): HTK7_HYDVU - Experimental evidence at transcript level: Swiss-Prot protein existence level 2. This receptor probably binds an insulin related protein and has a tyrosine-protein kinase activity. From Hydra vulgaris (Hydra) (Hydra attenuata).
   3741..4457    +  CDS            EBFP2: EBFP2 is a basic (constitutively fluorescent) blue fluorescent protein published in 2007, derived from Aequorea victoria. It is reported to be a rapidly-maturing monomer with moderate acid sensitivity.
   4467..5552    +  CDS            HTK7 (fragment): HTK7_HYDVU - Experimental evidence at transcript level: Swiss-Prot protein existence level 2. This receptor probably binds an insulin related protein and has a tyrosine-protein kinase activity. From Hydra vulgaris (Hydra) (Hydra attenuata).
   5795..6019    +  polyA_signal   bGH poly(A) signal: bovine growth hormone polyadenylation signal
   6023..6044    +  promoter       SV40 promoter (fragment): SV40 enhancer and early promoter
   6065..6493    +  rep_origin     f1 ori (sequence partly withheld): f1 bacteriophage origin of replication; arrow indicates direction of (+) strand synthesis
   6507..6836    +  promoter       SV40 promoter: SV40 enhancer and early promoter
   6903..7694    +  CDS            neo: KKA2_KLEPN - Also known as kan, nptII. Experimental evidence at protein level: Swiss-Prot protein existence level 1. Resistance to kanamycin, neomycin, paromomycin, ribostamycin, butirosin and gentamicin B. From Klebsiella pneumoniae.
   7718..7876    +  CDS            ble (fragment): BLE_KLEPN - Experimental evidence at protein level: Swiss-Prot protein existence level 1. Binding protein with a strong affinity to the bleomycin family of antibiotics. Binds to CL990; an antimitotic-antibiotic compound. From Klebsiella pneumoniae.
   7871..7992    +  polyA_signal   SV40 poly(A) signal: SV40 polyadenylation signal
   8065..8081    -  protein_bind   lac operator: The lac repressor binds to the lac operator to inhibit transcription in E. coli. This inhibition can be relieved by adding lactose or isopropyl-β-D-thiogalactopyranoside (IPTG). lac repressor encoded by lacI
   8089..8119    -  promoter       lac promoter: promoter for the E. coli lac operon
   8134..8155    -  protein_bind   CAP binding site: CAP binding activates transcription in the presence of cAMP. E. coli catabolite activator protein
   8168..8260    -  CDS            lacI (fragment): lac repressor; lacI; The lac repressor binds to the lac operator to inhibit transcription in E. coli. This inhibition can be relieved by adding lactose or isopropyl-β-D-thiogalactopyranoside (IPTG).
   8443..9028    -  rep_origin     ori: high-copy-number ColE1/pMB1/pBR322/pUC origin of replication
   9199..10059   -  CDS            AmpR: β-lactamase; bla; confers resistance to ampicillin, carbenicillin, and related antibiotics
  10060..10164   -  promoter       AmpR promoter: bla
>Addgene plasmid #79797 | InsRA-EBFP2 | depositor full sequence | sequence record 153614 | InsRA-EBFP2 sequence 10195 bps
GACGGATCGGGAGATCTCCCGATCCCCTATGGTGCACTCTCAGTACAATCTGCTCTGATGCCGCATAGTT
AAGCCAGTATCTGCTCCCTGCTTGTGTGTTGGAGGTCGCTGAGTAGTGCGCGAGCAAAATTTAAGCTACA
ACAAGGCAAGGCTTGACCGACAATTGCATGAAGAATCTGCTTAGGGTTAGGCGTTTTGCGCTGCTTCGCG
ATGTACGGGCCAGATATACGCGTTGACATTGATTATTGACTAGTTATTAATAGTAATCAATTACGGGGTC
ATTAGTTCATAGCCCATATATGGAGTTCCGCGTTACATAACTTACGGTAAATGGCCCGCCTGGCTGACCG
CCCAACGACCCCCGCCCATTGACGTCAATAATGACGTATGTTCCCATAGTAACGCCAATAGGGACTTTCC
ATTGACGTCAATGGGTGGAGTATTTACGGTAAACTGCCCACTTGGCAGTACATCAAGTGTATCATATGCC
AAGTACGCCCCCTATTGACGTCAATGACGGTAAATGGCCCGCCTGGCATTATGCCCAGTACATGACCTTA
TGGGACTTTCCTACTTGGCAGTACATCTACGTATTAGTCATCGCTATTACCATGGTGATGCGGTTTTGGC
AGTACATCAATGGGCGTGGATAGCGGTTTGACTCACGGGGATTTCCAAGTCTCCACCCCATTGACGTCAA
TGGGAGTTTGTTTTGGCACCAAAATCAACGGGACTTTCCAAAATGTCGTAACAACTCCGCCCCATTGACG
CAAATGGGCGGTAGGCGTGTACGGTGGGAGGTCTATATAAGCAGAGCTCTCTGGCTAACTAGAGAACCCA
CTGCTTACTGGCTTATCGAAATTAATACGACTCACTATAGGGAGACCCAAGCTGGCTAGCGTTTAAACGG
GCCCGCCGCCATGGGCACCGGGGGCCGGCGGGGGGCGGCGGCCGCGCCGCTGCTGGTGGCGGTGGCCGCG
CTGCTACTGGGCGCCGCGGGCCACCTGTACCCCGGAGAGGTGTGTCCCGGCATGGATATCCGGAACAACC
TCACTAGGTTGCATGAGCTGGAGAATTGCTCTGTCATCGAAGGACACTTGCAGATACTCTTGATGTTCAA
AACGAGGCCCGAAGATTTCCGAGACCTCAGTTTCCCCAAACTCATCATGATCACTGATTACTTGCTGCTC
TTCCGGGTCTATGGGCTCGAGAGCCTGAAGGACCTGTTCCCCAACCTCACGGTCATCCGGGGATCACGAC
TGTTCTTTAACTACGCGCTGGTCATCTTCGAGATGGTTCACCTCAAGGAACTCGGCCTCTACAACCTGAT
GAACATCACCCGGGGTTCTGTCCGCATCGAGAAGAACAATGAGCTCTGTTACTTGGCCACTATCGACTGG
TCCCGTATCCTGGATTCCGTGGAGGATAATCACATCGTGTTGAACAAAGATGACAACGAGGAGTGTGGAG
ACATCTGTCCGGGTACCGCGAAGGGCAAGACCAACTGCCCCGCCACCGTCATCAACGGGCAGTTTGTCGA
ACGATGTTGGACTCATAGTCACTGCCAGAAAGTTTGCCCGACCATCTGTAAGTCACACGGCTGCACCGCC
GAAGGCCTCTGTTGCCACAGCGAGTGCCTGGGCAACTGTTCTCAGCCCGACGACCCCACCAAGTGCGTGG
CCTGCCGCAACTTCTACCTGGACGGCAGGTGTGTGGAGACCTGCCCGCCCCCGTACTACCACTTCCAGGA
CTGGCGCTGTGTGAACTTCAGCTTCTGCCAGGACCTGCACCACAAATGCAAGAACTCGCGGAGGCAGGGC
TGCCACCAATACGTCATTCACAACAACAAGTGCATCCCTGAGTGTCCCTCCGGGTACACGATGAATTCCA
GCAACTTGCTGTGCACCCCATGCCTGGGTCCCTGTCCCAAGGTGTGCCACCTCCTAGAAGGCGAGAAGAC
CATCGACTCGGTGACGTCTGCCCAGGAGCTCCGAGGATGCACCGTCATCAACGGGAGTCTGATCATCAAC
ATTCGAGGAGGCAACAATCTGGCAGCTGAGCTAGAAGCCAACCTCGGCCTCATTGAAGAAATTTCAGGGT
ATCTAAAAATCCGCCGATCCTACGCTCTGGTGTCACTTTCCTTCTTCCGGAAGTTACGTCTGATTCGAGG
AGAGACCTTGGAAATTGGGAACTACTCCTTCTATGCCTTGGACAACCAGAACCTAAGGCAGCTCTGGGAC
TGGAGCAAACACAACCTCACCACCACTCAGGGGAAACTCTTCTTCCACTATAACCCCAAACTCTGCTTGT
CAGAAATCCACAAGATGGAAGAAGTTTCAGGAACCAAGGGGCGCCAGGAGAGAAACGACATTGCCCTGAA
GACCAATGGGGACAAGGCATCCTGTGAAAATGAGTTACTTAAATTTTCTTACATTCGGACATCTTTTGAC
AAGATCTTGCTGAGATGGGAGCCGTACTGGCCCCCCGACTTCCGAGACCTCTTGGGGTTCATGCTGTTCT
ACAAAGAGGCCCCTTATCAGAATGTGACGGAGTTCGATGGGCAGGATGCGTGTGGTTCCAACAGTTGGAC
GGTGGTAGACATTGACCCACCCCTGAGGTCCAACGACCCCAAATCACAGAACCACCCAGGGTGGCTGATG
CGGGGTCTCAAGCCCTGGACCCAGTATGCCATCTTTGTGAAGACCCTGGTCACCTTTTCGGATGAACGCC
GGACCTATGGGGCCAAGAGTGACATCATTTATGTCCAGACAGATGCCACCAACCCCTCTGTGCCCCTGGA
TCCAATCTCAGTGTCTAACTCATCATCCCAGATTATTCTGAAGTGGAAACCACCCTCCGACCCCAATGGC
AACATCACCCACTACCTGGTTTTCTGGGAGAGGCAGGCGGAAGACAGTGAGCTGTTCGAGCTGGATTATT
GCCTCAAAGGGCTGAAGCTGCCCTCGAGGACCTGGTCTCCACCATTCGAGTCTGAAGATTCTCAGAAGCA
CAACCAGAGTGAGTATGAGGATTCGGCCGGCGAATGCTGCTCCTGTCCAAAGACAGACTCTCAGATCCTG
AAGGAGCTGGAGGAGTCCTCGTTTAGGAAGACGTTTGAGGATTACCTGCACAACGTGGTTTTCGTCCCCA
GGCCATCTCGGAAACGCAGGTCCCTTGGCGATGTTGGGAATGTGACGGTGGCCGTGCCCACGGTGGCAGC
TTTCCCCAACACTTCCTCGACCAGCGTGCCCACGAGTCCGGAGGAGCACAGGCCTTTTGAGAAGGTGGTG
AACAAGGAGTCGCTGGTCATCTCCGGCTTGCGACACTTCACGGGCTATCGCATCGAGCTGCAGGCTTGCA
ACCAGGACACCCCTGAGGAACGGTGCAGTGTGGCAGCCTACGTCAGTGCGAGGACCATGCCTGAAGCCAA
GGCTGATGACATTGTTGGCCCTGTGACGCATGAAATCTTTGAGAACAACGTCGTCCACTTGATGTGGCAG
GAGCCGAAGGAGCCCAATGGTCTGATCGTGCTGTATGAAGTGAGTTATCGGCGATATGGTGATGAGGAGC
TGCATCTCTGCGTCTCCCGCAAGCACTTCGCTCTGGAACGGGGCTGCAGGCTGCGTGGGCTGTCACCGGG
GAACTACAGCGTGCGAATCCGGGCCACCTCCCTTGCGGGCAACGGCTCTTGGACGGAACCCACCTATTTC
TACGTGACAGACTATTTAGACGTCCGTACGATGGTGAGCAAGGGCGAGGAGCTGTTCACCGGGGTGGTGC
CCATCCTGGTCGAGCTGGACGGCGACGTAAACGGCCACAAGTTCAGCGTGAGGGGCGAGGGCGAGGGCGA
TGCCACCAACGGCAAGCTGACCCTGAAGTTCATCTGCACCACCGGCAAGCTGCCCGTGCCCTGGCCCACC
CTCGTGACCACCCTGAGCCACGGCGTGCAGTGCTTCGCCCGCTACCCCGACCACATGAAGCAGCACGACT
TCTTCAAGTCCGCCATGCCCGAAGGCTACGTCCAGGAGCGCACCATCTTCTTCAAGGACGACGGCACCTA
CAAGACCCGCGCCGAGGTGAAGTTCGAGGGCGACACCCTAGTGAACCGCATCGAGCTGAAGGGCGTCGAC
TTCAAGGAGGACGGCAACATCCTGGGGCACAAGCTGGAGTACAACTTCAACAGCCACAACATCTATATCA
TGGCCGTCAAGCAGAAGAACGGCATCAAGGTGAACTTCAAGATCCGCCACAACGTGGAGGACGGCAGCGT
GCAGCTCGCCGACCACTACCAGCAGAACACCCCCATCGGCGACGGCCCCGTGCTGCTGCCCGACAGCCAC
TACCTGAGCACCCAGTCCGTGCTGAGCAAAGACCCCAACGAGAAGCGCGATCACATGGTCCTGCTGGAGT
TCCGCACCGCCGCCGGGATCACTCTCGGCATGGACGAGCTGTACAAGACCGGTCCGTCAAATATTGCAAA
AATTATCATCGGCCCCCTCATCTTTGTCTTTCTCTTCAGTGTTGTGATTGGAAGTATTTATCTATTCCTG
AGAAAGAGGCAGCCAGATGGGCCGCTGGGACCGCTTTACGCTTCTTCAAACCCTGAGTATCTCAGTGCCA
GTGATGTGTTTCCATGCTCTGTGTACGTGCCGGACGAGTGGGAGGTGTCTCGAGAGAAGATCACCCTCCT
TCGAGAGCTGGGGCAGGGCTCCTTCGGCATGGTGTATGAGGGCAATGCCAGGGACATCATCAAGGGTGAG
GCAGAGACCCGCGTGGCGGTGAAGACGGTCAACGAGTCAGCCAGTCTCCGAGAGCGGATTGAGTTCCTCA
ATGAGGCCTCGGTCATGAAGGGCTTCACCTGCCATCACGTGGTGCGCCTCCTGGGAGTGGTGTCCAAGGG
CCAGCCCACGCTGGTGGTGATGGAGCTGATGGCTCACGGAGACCTGAAGAGCTACCTCCGTTCTCTGCGG
CCAGAGGCTGAGAATAATCCTGGCCGCCCTCCCCCTACCCTTCAAGAGATGATTCAGATGGCGGCAGAGA
TTGCTGACGGGATGGCCTACCTGAACGCCAAGAAGTTTGTGCATCGGGACCTGGCAGCGAGAAACTGCAT
GGTCGCCCATGATTTTACTGTCAAAATTGGAGACTTTGGAATGACCAGAGACATCTATGAAACGGATTAC
TACCGGAAAGGGGGCAAGGGTCTGCTCCCTGTACGGTGGATGGCACCGGAGTCCCTGAAGGATGGGGTCT
TCACCACTTCTTCTGACATGTGGTCCTTTGGCGTGGTCCTTTGGGAAATCACCAGCTTGGCAGAACAGCC
TTACCAAGGCCTGTCTAATGAACAGGTGTTGAAATTTGTCATGGATGGAGGGTATCTGGATCAACCCGAC
AACTGTCCAGAGAGAGTCACTGACCTCATGCGCATGTGCTGGCAATTCAACCCCAAGATGAGGCCAACCT
TCCTGGAGATTGTCAACCTGCTCAAGGACGACCTGCACCCCAGCTTTCCAGAGGTGTCGTTCTTCCACAG
CGAGGAGAACAAGGCTCCCGAGAGTGAGGAGCTGGAGATGGAGTTTGAGGACATGGAGAATGTGCCCCTG
GACCGTTCCTCGCACTGTCAGAGGGAGGAGGCGGGGGGCCGGGATGGAGGGTCCTCGCTGGGTTTCAAGC
GGAGCTACGAGGAACACATCCCTTACACACACATGAACGGAGGCAAGAAAAACGGGCGGATTCTGACCTT
GCCTCGGTCCAATCCTTCCTAAAAGCTTAAGTTTAAACCGCTGATCAGCCTCGACTGTGCCTTCTAGTTG
CCAGCCATCTGTTGTTTGCCCCTCCCCCGTGCCTTCCTTGACCCTGGAAGGTGCCACTCCCACTGTCCTT
TCCTAATAAAATGAGGAAATTGCATCGCATTGTCTGAGTAGGTGTCATTCTATTCTGGGGGGTGGGGTGG
GGCAGGACAGCAAGGGGGAGGATTGGGAAGACAATAGCAGGCATGCTGGGGATGCGGTGGGCTCTATGGC
TTCTGAGGCGGAAAGAACCAGCTGGGGCTCTAGGGGGTATCCCC
[124 nt withheld, positions 6065-6188]
C
[91 nt withheld, positions 6190-6280]
A
[49 nt withheld, positions 6282-6330]
CCTTTGACGTTGGAGTCCACGTTCTTT
[37 nt withheld, positions 6358-6394]
ACCCTATCTCGGTCTATTCTTTTGATTTATAAGGGATTTTGCCGATTTCGGCCTATTGGTTAAAAAATGA
GCTGATTTAACAAAAATTTAACGCGAATTAATTCTGTGGAATGTGTGTCAGTTAGGGTGTGGAAAGTCCC
CAGGCTCCCCAGCAGGCAGAAGTATGCAAAGCATGCATCTCAATTAGTCAGCAACCAGGTGTGGAAAGTC
CCCAGGCTCCCCAGCAGGCAGAAGTATGCAAAGCATGCATCTCAATTAGTCAGCAACCATAGTCCCGCCC
CTAACTCCGCCCATCCCGCCCCTAACTCCGCCCAGTTCCGCCCATTCTCCGCCCCATGGCTGACTAATTT
TTTTTATTTATGCAGAGGCCGAGGCCGCCTCTGCCTCTGAGCTATTCCAGAAGTAGTGAGGAGGCTTTTT
TGGAGGCCTAGGCTTTTGCAAAAAGCTCCCGGGAGCTTGTATATCCATTTTCGGATCTGATCAAGAGACA
GGATGAGGATCGTTTCGCATGATTGAACAAGATGGATTGCACGCAGGTTCTCCGGCCGCTTGGGTGGAGA
GGCTATTCGGCTATGACTGGGCACAACAGACAATCGGCTGCTCTGATGCCGCCGTGTTCCGGCTGTCAGC
GCAGGGGCGCCCGGTTCTTTTTGTCAAGACCGACCTGTCCGGTGCCCTGAATGAACTGCAGGACGAGGCA
GCGCGGCTATCGTGGCTGGCCACGACGGGCGTTCCTTGCGCAGCTGTGCTCGACGTTGTCACTGAAGCGG
GAAGGGACTGGCTGCTATTGGGCGAAGTGCCGGGGCAGGATCTCCTGTCATCTCACCTTGCTCCTGCCGA
GAAAGTATCCATCATGGCTGATGCAATGCGGCGGCTGCATACGCTTGATCCGGCTACCTGCCCATTCGAC
CACCAAGCGAAACATCGCATCGAGCGAGCACGTACTCGGATGGAAGCCGGTCTTGTCGATCAGGATGATC
TGGACGAAGAGCATCAGGGGCTCGCGCCAGCCGAACTGTTCGCCAGGCTCAAGGCGCGCATGCCCGACGG
CGAGGATCTCGTCGTGACCCATGGCGATGCCTGCTTGCCGAATATCATGGTGGAAAATGGCCGCTTTTCT
GGATTCATCGACTGTGGCCGGCTGGGTGTGGCGGACCGCTATCAGGACATAGCGTTGGCTACCCGTGATA
TTGCTGAAGAGCTTGGCGGCGAATGGGCTGACCGCTTCCTCGTGCTTTACGGTATCGCCGCTCCCGATTC
GCAGCGCATCGCCTTCTATCGCCTTCTTGACGAGTTCTTCTGAGCGGGACTCTGGGGTTCGAAATGACCG
ACCAAGCGACGCCCAACCTGCCATCACGAGATTTCGATTCCACCGCCGCCTTCTATGAAAGGTTGGGCTT
CGGAATCGTTTTCCGGGACGCCGGCTGGATGATCCTCCAGCGCGGGGATCTCATGCTGGAGTTCTTCGCC
CACCCCAACTTGTTTATTGCAGCTTATAATGGTTACAAATAAAGCAATAGCATCACAAATTTCACAAATA
AAGCATTTTTTTCACTGCATTCTAGTTGTGGTTTGTCCAAACTCATCAATGTATCTTATCATGTCTGTAT
ACCGTCGACCTCTAGCTAGAGCTTGGCGTAATCATGGTCATAGCTGTTTCCTGTGTGAAATTGTTATCCG
CTCACAATTCCACACAACATACGAGCCGGAAGCATAAAGTGTAAAGCCTGGGGTGCCTAATGAGTGAGCT
AACTCACATTAATTGCGTTGCGCTCACTGCCCGCTTTCCAGTCGGGAAACCTGTCGTGCCAGCTGCATTA
ATGAATCGGCCAACGCGCGGGGAGAGGCGGTTTGCGTATTGGGCGCTCTTCCGCTTCCTCGCTCACTGAC
TCGCTGCGCTCGGTCGTTCGGCTGCGGCGAGCGGTATCAGCTCACTCAAAGGCGGTAATACGGTTATCCA
CAGAATCAGGGGATAACGCAGGAAAGAACATGTGAGCAAAAGGCCAGCAAAAGGCCAGGAACCGTAAAAA
GGCCGCGTTGCTGGCGTTTTTCCATAGGCTCCGCCCCCCTGACGAGCATCACAAAAATCGACGCTCAAGT
CAGAGGTGGCGAAACCCGACAGGACTATAAAGATACCAGGCGTTTCCCCCTGGAAGCTCCCTCGTGCGCT
CTCCTGTTCCGACCCTGCCGCTTACCGGATACCTGTCCGCCTTTCTCCCTTCGGGAAGCGTGGCGCTTTC
TCATAGCTCACGCTGTAGGTATCTCAGTTCGGTGTAGGTCGTTCGCTCCAAGCTGGGCTGTGTGCACGAA
CCCCCCGTTCAGCCCGACCGCTGCGCCTTATCCGGTAACTATCGTCTTGAGTCCAACCCGGTAAGACACG
ACTTATCGCCACTGGCAGCAGCCACTGGTAACAGGATTAGCAGAGCGAGGTATGTAGGCGGTGCTACAGA
GTTCTTGAAGTGGTGGCCTAACTACGGCTACACTAGAAGAACAGTATTTGGTATCTGCGCTCTGCTGAAG
CCAGTTACCTTCGGAAAAAGAGTTGGTAGCTCTTGATCCGGCAAACAAACCACCGCTGGTAGCGGTTTTT
TTGTTTGCAAGCAGCAGATTACGCGCAGAAAAAAAGGATCTCAAGAAGATCCTTTGATCTTTTCTACGGG
GTCTGACGCTCAGTGGAACGAAAACTCACGTTAAGGGATTTTGGTCATGAGATTATCAAAAAGGATCTTC
ACCTAGATCCTTTTAAATTAAAAATGAAGTTTTAAATCAATCTAAAGTATATATGAGTAAACTTGGTCTG
ACAGTTACCAATGCTTAATCAGTGAGGCACCTATCTCAGCGATCTGTCTATTTCGTTCATCCATAGTTGC
CTGACTCCCCGTCGTGTAGATAACTACGATACGGGAGGGCTTACCATCTGGCCCCAGTGCTGCAATGATA
CCGCGAGACCCACGCTCACCGGCTCCAGATTTATCAGCAATAAACCAGCCAGCCGGAAGGGCCGAGCGCA
GAAGTGGTCCTGCAACTTTATCCGCCTCCATCCAGTCTATTAATTGTTGCCGGGAAGCTAGAGTAAGTAG
TTCGCCAGTTAATAGTTTGCGCAACGTTGTTGCCATTGCTACAGGCATCGTGGTGTCACGCTCGTCGTTT
GGTATGGCTTCATTCAGCTCCGGTTCCCAACGATCAAGGCGAGTTACATGATCCCCCATGTTGTGCAAAA
AAGCGGTTAGCTCCTTCGGTCCTCCGATCGTTGTCAGAAGTAAGTTGGCCGCAGTGTTATCACTCATGGT
TATGGCAGCACTGCATAATTCTCTTACTGTCATGCCATCCGTAAGATGCTTTTCTGTGACTGGTGAGTAC
TCAACCAAGTCATTCTGAGAATAGTGTATGCGGCGACCGAGTTGCTCTTGCCCGGCGTCAATACGGGATA
ATACCGCGCCACATAGCAGAACTTTAAAAGTGCTCATCATTGGAAAACGTTCTTCGGGGCGAAAACTCTC
AAGGATCTTACCGCTGTTGAGATCCAGTTCGATGTAACCCACTCGTGCACCCAACTGATCTTCAGCATCT
TTTACTTTCACCAGCGTTTCTGGGTGAGCAAAAACAGGAAGGCAAAATGCCGCAAAAAAGGGAATAAGGG
CGACACGGAAATGTTGAATACTCATACTCTTCCTTTTTCAATATTATTGAAGCATTTATCAGGGTTATTG
TCTCATGAGCGGATACATATTTGAATGTATTTAGAAAAATAAACAAATAGGGGTTCCGCGCACATTTCCC
CGAAAAGTGCCACCTGACGTC
