>Addgene plasmid #79797 | InsRA-EBFP2 | addgene partial sequence | sequence record 153612 | EGFP-N 5'-CGTCGCCGTCCAGCTCGACCAG-3'
CTCGCCCTTGCTCACCATCGTACGGACGTCTAAATAGTCTGTCACGTAGAAATAGGTGGGTTCCGTCCAA
GAGCCGTTGCCCGCAAGGGAGGTGGCCCGGATTCGCACGCTGTAGTTCCCCGGTGACAGCCCACGCAGCC
TGCAGCCCCGTTCCAGAGCGAAGTGCTTGCGGGAGACGCAGAGATGCAGCTCCTCATCACCATATCGCCG
ATAACTCACTTCATACAGCACGATCAGACCATTGGGCTCCTTCGGCTCCTGCCACATCAAGTGGACGACG
TTGTTCTCAAAGATTTCATGCGTCACAGGGCCAACAATGTCATCAGCCTTGGCTTCAGGCATGGTCCTCG
CACTGACGTAGGCTGCCACACTGCACCGTTCCTCAGGGGTGTCCTGGTTGCAAGCCTGCAGCTCGATGCG
ATAGCCCGTGAAGTGTCGCAAGCCGGAGATGACCAGCGACTCCTTGTTCACCACCTTCTCAAAAGGCCTG
TGCTCCTCCGGACTCGTGGGCACGCTGGTCGAGGAAGTGTTGGGGAAAGCTGCCACCGTGGGCACGGCCA
CCGTCACATTCCCAACATCGCCAAGGGACCTGCGTTTCCGAGATGGCCTGGGGACGAAAACCACGTTGTG
CAGGTAATCCTCAAACGTCTTCCTAAACGAGGACTCCTCCAGCTCCTTCAGGATCTGAGAGTCTGTCTTT
GGACAGGAGCAGCATTCGCCGGCCGAATCCTCATACTCACTCTGGTTGTGCTTCTGAGAATCTTCAGACT
CGAATGGTGGAGACCAGGTCCTCGAGGGCAGCTTCAGCCCTTTGAGGCAATAATCCAGCTCGAACAGCTC
ACTGTCTTCCGCCTGCCTCTCCCAGAA
