>Addgene plasmid #79797 | InsRA-EBFP2 | addgene partial sequence | sequence record 153613 | EXFP-internal-R 5'-GAACTCCAGCAGGACCATGT-3'
CTCAGCACGGACTGGGTGCTCAGGTAGTGGCTGTCGGGCAGCAGCACGGGGCCGTCGCCGATGGGGGTGT
TCTGCTGGTAGTGGTCGGCGAGCTGCACGCTGCCGTCCTCCACGTTGTGGCGGATCTTGAAGTTCACCTT
GATGCCGTTCTTCTGCTTGACGGCCATGATATAGATGTTGTGGCTGTTGAAGTTGTACTCCAGCTTGTGC
CCCAGGATGTTGCCGTCCTCCTTGAAGTCGACGCCCTTCAGCTCGATGCGGTTCACTAGGGTGTCGCCCT
CGAACTTCACCTCGGCGCGGGTCTTGTAGGTGCCGTCGTCCTTGAAGAAGATGGTGCGCTCCTGGACGTA
GCCTTCGGGCATGGCGGACTTGAAGAAGTCGTGCTGCTTCATGTGGTCGGGGTAGCGGGCGAAGCACTGC
ACGCCGTGGCTCAGGGTGGTCACGAGGGTGGGCCAGGGCACGGGCAGCTTGCCGGTGGTGCAGATGAACT
TCAGGGTCAGCTTGCCGTTGGTGGCATCGCCCTCGCCCTCGCCCCTCACGCTGAACTTGTGGCCGTTTAC
GTCGCCGTCCAGCTCGACCAGGATGGGCACCACCCCGGTGAACAGCTCCTCGCCCTTGCTCACCATCGTA
CGGACGTCTAAATAGTCTGTCACGTAGAAATAGGTGGGTTCCGTCCAAGAGCCGTTGCCCGCAAGGGAGG
TGGCCCGGATTCGCACGCTGTAGTTCCCCGGTGACAGCCCACGCAGCCTGCAGCC
