>Addgene plasmid #79797 | InsRA-EBFP2 | addgene partial sequence | sequence record 156023 | EGFP-C 5'-CATGGTCCTGCTGGAGTTCGTG-3'
GACCGGTCCGTCAAATATTGCAAAAATTATCATCGGCCCCCTCATCTTTGTCTTTCTCTTCAGTGTTGTG
ATTGGAAGTATTTATCTATTCCTGAGAAAGAGGCAGCCAGATGGGCCGCTGGGACCGCTTTACGCTTCTT
CAAACCCTGAGTATCTCAGTGCCAGTGATGTGTTTCCATGCTCTGTGTACGTGCCGGACGAGTGGGAGGT
GTCTCGAGAGAAGATCACCCTCCTTCGAGAGCTGGGGCAGGGCTCCTTCGGCATGGTGTATGAGGGCAAT
GCCAGGGACATCATCAAGGGTGAGGCAGAGACCCGCGTGGCGGTGAAGACGGTCAACGAGTCAGCCAGTC
TCCGAGAGCGGATTGAGTTCCTCAATGAGGCCTCGGTCATGAAGGGCTTCACCTGCCATCACGTGGTGCG
CCTCCTGGGAGTGGTGTCCAAGGGCCAGCCCACGCTGGTGGTGATGGAGCTGATGGCTCACGGAGACCTG
AAGAGCTACCTCCGTTCTCTGCGGCCAGAGGCTGAGAATAATCCTGGCCGCCCTCCCCCTACCCTTCAAG
AGATGATTCAGATGGCGGCAGAGATTGCTGACGGGATGGCCTACCTGAACGCCAAGAA
